Addgene plasmid #162895: C122-E15: mOrange
Purpose: Standard Gateway entry clone encoding mOrange fluorescent protein
Depositing lab: Dominic Esposito. Depositing organization: National Cancer Institute (NCI). Publication: Combinatorial assembly of clone libraries using site-specific recombination. Wall VE, Garvey LA, Mehalko JL, Procter LV, Esposito D. Methods Mol Biol. 2014;1116:193-208. doi: 10.1007/978-1-62703-764-8_14. PubMed 24395366.
Backbone
  Vector backbone: pDonr253
  Vector type: Synthetic Biology
Growth in bacteria
  Bacterial resistance: Spectinomycin, 50 μg/mL
  Growth temperature: 37°C
  Growth strain: DH5alpha
  Copy number: High Copy
Gene/Insert
  Gene/Insert name: monomeric Orange fluorescent protein (alt name: mOrange)
  Species: Synthetic
  Cloning method: Gateway Cloning
Terms and licenses: Academic/Nonprofit Terms; Industry Terms: Not Available to Industry
How to cite: C122-E15: mOrange was a gift from Dominic Esposito (Addgene plasmid # 162895 ; http://n2t.net/addgene:162895 ; RRID:Addgene_162895)
