[The description below was written by a language model from this plasmid's Addgene catalogue record and pLannotate feature annotations shown in this document.]
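Description:
C122-E15: mOrange is a Gateway entry clone built on the pDonr253 backbone, carrying the coding sequence for the monomeric orange fluorescent protein mOrange, a constitutively fluorescent, acid-sensitive Discosoma-derived variant. The sequenced plasmid is about 3.9 kb. It replicates in E. coli from a high-copy ColE1/pUC-type origin and is selected with spectinomycin through an aadA (SmR) aminoglycoside adenylyltransferase gene, which also confers streptomycin resistance. Short fragments of an integron Pc promoter and a gentamicin resistance gene lie just upstream of the marker. An incP oriT with a traJ fragment, along with small lacI, lacZα and pUC MCS fragments, is also annotated; these appear to be remnants of the backbone's construction.

The mOrange open reading frame is flanked on both sides by attL-type recombination sites in opposing orientation. The automated annotation labels both as attL3, but the catalogue entry calls this a standard Gateway entry clone, so the exact identity of the two sites should be confirmed against the sequence rather than taken from the feature calls. The rrnB T1 and T2 terminators sit upstream of the cassette and insulate the insert from read-through transcription. A T7 promoter lies just past the downstream att site and points back toward the insert, where it typically serves as a priming or in vitro transcription site. No promoter is positioned to express mOrange in the sense direction, as expected for an entry clone. The insert is meant to be transferred by LR Clonase recombination into destination vectors that supply promoters and other expression elements. The associated work concerns combinatorial assembly of clone libraries by site-specific recombination, so this plasmid serves as a modular fluorescent reporter or fusion-partner part in such assemblies.
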