Features (pLannotate 1.2.2; 16 found; start..end, strand, type, name):
    121..213     +  CDS            lacI (fragment): lac repressor; lacI; The lac repressor binds to the lac operator to inhibit transcription in E. coli. This inhibition can be relieved by adding lactose or isopropyl-β-D-thiogalactopyranoside (IPTG).
    268..295     -  terminator     rrnB T2 terminator: transcription terminator T2 from the E. coli rrnB gene
    427..470     +  terminator     rrnB T1 terminator: Escherichia coli rrnB; transcription terminator T1 from the E. coli rrnB gene
    517..553     -  CDS            lacZα (fragment): LacZα fragment of β-galactosidase; lacZ fragment
    570..665     +  protein_bind   attL3: mutant version of attL; recombination site for the Gateway® LR reaction LR Clonase™
    671..1378    +  CDS            mOrange: mOrange is a basic (constitutively fluorescent) orange fluorescent protein published in 2004, derived from Discosoma sp.. It has high acid sensitivity.
   1383..1478    -  protein_bind   attL3: mutant version of attL; recombination site for the Gateway® LR reaction LR Clonase™
   1497..1515    -  promoter       T7 promoter: promoter for bacteriophage T7 RNA polymerase
   1705..1728    +  promoter       Pc promoter (fragment): intI1 (promoter lies within the coding sequence); class 1 integron promoter
   1904..1960    +  CDS            GmR (fragment): gentamycin acetyltransferase; aacC1; confers resistance to gentamycin
   1967..2758    +  CDS            SmR: aminoglycoside adenylyltransferase (Murphy, 1985); aadA; confers resistance to spectinomycin and streptomycin
   2762..2799    -  misc_feature   MCS (fragment): pUC18/19 multiple cloning site
   2802..2847    -  CDS            traJ (fragment): oriT-recognizing protein; traJ
   2880..2989    -  oriT           oriT: incP origin of transfer
   3126..3163    +  misc_feature   MCS (fragment): pUC18/19 multiple cloning site
   3249..3837    +  rep_origin     ori: high-copy-number ColE1/pMB1/pBR322/pUC origin of replication
>Addgene plasmid #162895 | C122-E15: mOrange | addgene full sequence | sequence record 330663 | Addgene NGS Result
CTTTCCTGCGTTATCCCCTGATTCTGTGGATAACCGTATTACCGCCTTTGAGTGAGCTGATACCGCTCGC
CGCAGCCGAACGACCGAGCGCAGCGAGTCAGTGAGCGAGGAAGCGGAAGAGCGCCCAATACGCAAACCGC
CTCTCCCCGCGCGTTGGCCGATTCATTAATGCAGCTGGCACGACAGGTTTCCCGACTGGAAAGCGGGCAG
TGAGCGCAACGCAATTAATACGCGTACCGCTAGCCAGGAAGAGTTTGTAGAAACGCAAAAAGGCCATCCG
TCAGGATGGCCTTCTGCTTAGTTTGATGCCTGGCAGTTTATGGCGGGCGTCCTGCCCGCCACCCTCCGGG
CCGTTGCTTCACAACGTTCAAATCCGCTCCCGGCGGATTTGTCCTACTCAGGAGAGCGTTCACCGACAAA
CAACAGATAAAACGAAAGGCCCAGTCTTCCGACTGAGCCTTTCGTTTTATTTGATGCCTGGCAGTTCCCT
ACTCTCGCGTTAACGCTAGCATGGATGTTTTCCCAGTCACGACGTTGTAAAACGACGGCCAGTCTTAAGC
TCGGGCCCCAAATAATGATTTTATTTTGACTGATAGTGACCTGTTCGTTGCAACAAATTGATGAGCAATG
CTTTTTTATAATGCCAACTTTGTACAAAAAAGTTGGCACCATGGTGAGCAAGGGCGAGGAGAATAACATG
GCCATCATCAAGGAGTTCATGCGCTTCAAGGTGCGCATGGAGGGCTCCGTGAACGGCCACGAGTTCGAGA
TCGAGGGCGAGGGCGAGGGCCGCCCCTACGAGGGCTTTCAGACCGCTAAGCTGAAGGTGACCAAGGGTGG
CCCCCTGCCCTTCGCCTGGGACATCCTGTCCCCTCAGTTCACCTACGGCTCCAAGGCCTACGTGAAGCAC
CCCGCCGACATCCCCGACTACTTCAAGCTGTCCTTCCCCGAGGGCTTCAAGTGGGAGCGCGTGATGAACT
TCGAGGACGGCGGCGTGGTGACCGTGACCCAGGACTCCTCCCTGCAGGACGGCGAGTTCATCTACAAGGT
GAAGCTGCGCGGCACCAACTTCCCCTCCGACGGCCCCGTAATGCAGAAGAAGACCATGGGCTGGGAGGCC
TCCTCCGAGCGGATGTACCCCGAGGACGGCGCCCTGAAGGGCGAGATCAAGATGAGGCTGAAGCTGAAGG
ACGGCGGCCACTACACCTCCGAGGTCAAGACCACCTACAAGGCCAAGAAGCCCGTGCAGCTGCCCGGCGC
CTACATCGTCGGCATCAAGTTGGACATCACCTCCCACAACGAGGACTACACCATCGTGGAACAGTACGAA
CGCGCCGAGGGCCGCCACTCCACCGGCGGCATGGACGAGCTGTACAAGTAATCAACTTTCTTGTACAAAG
TTGGCATTATAAGAAAGCATTGCTTATCAATTTGTTGCAACGAACAGGTCACTATCAGTCAAAATAAAAT
CATTATTTGCCATCCAGCTGATATCCCCTATAGTGAGTCGTATTACATGGTCATAGCTGTTTCCTGGCAG
CTCTGGCCCGTGTCTCAAAATCTCTGATGTTACATTGCACAAGATAAAAATATATCATCATGCCTCCTCT
AGACCAGCCAGGACAGAAATGCCTCGACTTCGCTGCTACCCAAGGTTGCCGGGTGACGCACACCGTGGAA
ACGGATGAAGGCACGAACCCAGTGGACATAAGCCTGTTCGGTTCGTAAGCTGTAATGCAAGTAGCGTATG
CGCTCACGCAACTGGTCCAGAACCTTGACCGAACGCAGCGGTGGTAACGGCGCAGTGGCGGTTTTCATGG
CTTGTTATGACTGTTTTTTTGGGGTACAGTCTATGCCTCGGGCATCCAAGCAGCAAGCGCGTTACGCCGT
GGGTCGATGTTTGATGTTATGGAGCAGCAACGATGTTACGCAGCAGGGCAGTCGCCCTAAAACAAAGTTA
AACATTATGAGGGAAGCGGTGATCGCCGAAGTATCGACTCAACTATCAGAGGTAGTTGGCGTCATCGAGC
GCCATCTCGAACCGACGTTGCTGGCCGTACATTTGTACGGCTCCGCAGTGGATGGCGGCCTGAAGCCACA
CAGTGATATTGATTTGCTGGTTACGGTGACCGTAAGGCTTGATGAAACAACGCGGCGAGCTTTGATCAAC
GACCTTTTGGAAACTTCGGCTTCCCCTGGAGAGAGCGAGATTCTCCGCGCTGTAGAAGTCACCATTGTTG
TGCACGACGACATCATTCCGTGGCGTTATCCAGCTAAGCGCGAACTGCAATTTGGAGAATGGCAGCGCAA
TGACATTCTTGCAGGTATCTTCGAGCCAGCCACGATCGACATTGATCTGGCTATCTTGCTGACAAAAGCA
AGAGAACATAGCGTTGCCTTGGTAGGTCCAGCGGCGGAGGAACTCTTTGATCCGGTTCCTGAACAGGATC
TATTTGAGGCGCTAAATGAAACCTTAACGCTATGGAACTCGCCGCCCGACTGGGCTGGCGATGAGCGAAA
TGTAGTGCTTACGTTGTCCCGCATTTGGTACAGCGCAGTAACCGGCAAAATCGCGCCGAAGGATGTCGCT
GCCGACTGGGCAATGGAGCGCCTGCCGGCCCAGTATCAGCCCGTCATACTTGAAGCTAGACAGGCTTATC
TTGGACAAGAAGAAGATCGCTTGGCCTCGCGCGCAGATCAGTTGGAAGAATTTGTCCACTACGTGAAAGG
CGAGATCACCAAGGTAGTCGGCAAATAACCCTCGACTCTAGAGGATCCCCGGGTACCGAGCTCGAATTCC
GTGATAGGTGGGCTGCCCTTCCTGGTTGGCTTGGTTTCATCAGCCATCCGCTTGCCCTCATCTGTTACGC
CGGCGGTAGCCGGCCAGCCTCGCAGAGCAGGATTCCCGTTGAGCACCGCCAGGTGCGAATAAGGGACAGT
GAAGAAGGAACACCCGCTCGCGGGTGGGCCTACTTCACCTATCCTGCCCGGCTGACGCCGTTGGATACAC
CAAGGAAAGTCTACACGAACCCTTTGGCAAAATCCTGTATATCGTGCGAAAAAGGATGGATATACCGAAA
AAATCGCTATAATGACCCCGAAGCAGGGTTATGCAGCGGAAAACGGAATTCGAGCTCGGTACCCGGGGAT
CCTCTAGAGTCGAGCCACCCATGACCAAAATCCCTTAACGTGAGTTACGCGTCGTTCCACTGAGCGTCAG
ACCCCGTAGAAAAGATCAAAGGATCTTCTTGAGATCCTTTTTTTCTGCGCGTAATCTGCTGCTTGCAAAC
AAAAAAACCACCGCTACCAGCGGTGGTTTGTTTGCCGGATCAAGAGCTACCAACTCTTTTTCCGAAGGTA
ACTGGCTTCAGCAGAGCGCAGATACCAAATACTGTTCTTCTAGTGTAGCCGTAGTTAGGCCACCACTTCA
AGAACTCTGTAGCACCGCCTACATACCTCGCTCTGCTAATCCTGTTACCAGTGGCTGCTGCCAGTGGCGA
TAAGTCGTGTCTTACCGGGTTGGACTCAAGACGATAGTTACCGGATAAGGCGCAGCGGTCGGGCTGAACG
GGGGGTTCGTGCACACAGCCCAGCTTGGAGCGAACGACCTACACCGAACTGAGATACCTACAGCGTGAGC
TATGAGAAAGCGCCACGCTTCCCGAAGGGAGAAAGGCGGACAGGTATCCGGTAAGCGGCAGGGTCGGAAC
AGGAGAGCGCACGAGGGAGCTTCCAGGGGGAAACGCCTGGTATCTTTATAGTCCTGTCGGGTTTCGCCAC
CTCTGACTTGAGCGTCGATTTTTGTGATGCTCGTCAGGGGGGCGGAGCCTATGGAAAAACGCCAGCAACG
CGGCCTTTTTACGGTTCCTGGCCTTTTGCTGGCCTTTTGCTCACATGTT
